>Addgene plasmid #174936 | pMSR:MSMEG_0919:Dendra | addgene full sequence | sequence record 345459 | Addgene NGS Result
CCTGGGCACCAGCCCCGCCGCCGCCAGGAGCATTGCCGTTCCCGCCAGAAATCTAGACGGTGACCACAAC
GCGCCCGCTTTGATCGGGGACGTCGAAATATTGGATCGTCGGCACCGTCACGGCCGTGGGAGGCGGCACG
ATCCGCGACGTGATGATCGGCCGCATCCCCACGGTGCTGCGCAGTGAGCTCTACGCCATCCCGGCGTTGA
TCTGTGCGTTCGCACGCACAGGCCCGGTGTGAGAAGGGTCTCTGACGAGCGGGAGAACTCCCTATCAGTG
ATAGAGTTTGTCCTCCCTATCAGTGATAGATAGGCTTAAGGAGTAATACGACTCACTATAGGGAGAAGGA
GGCCATTATGGCTGACAAGACCCAACCCACCGTGGAAGAACTCAAGGCTCCGCTGCTCGCCGCCGTCGGC
GCCGCCGATCTGGCGCTGGCCACGGTCAACGAGATCATCGCGACCCTGCTCGAGCGTGCCGGTGAGGCCC
GCAGCGACGCCGAGGCCCGCGTCGAGGAGAGCCGCGCGCGCCTGACCAAGCTGCAGGAGGAGCTGCCCAG
CCAGTTCGGTGAGCTGCGCGAGAAGCTGAACTCCGACGAACTGCGCAAGAAGCTGAACTCCGAAGAGCTG
CGCAAGGCCGCCGAGAGCTACGCCGACCAGGCCACCGCGACCTACAACAAGCTCGTCGAGCGTGGCGAGG
CGGCGCTGGAGCGCCTGCGCAACCAGCCTGCGCTCGAAGAGGCCGCGACCCGCGTCGAGACCTACACCGA
CCAGGCCGTCGAGCTGACCCAGGAGGCCCTGGGCACCGTGGCGTCGCAGACCCGCGCCGTCGGCGAGCGT
GCCGCCAAGCTGGTGGGCGTCGAACTGCCGAAGCGTGCCGAGGCCGCCGCCGAGACCGCCTCGGAGGCCG
CCGCCGAGACCGCCGAGCCGGTCAAGAAGGCTGCCGCTCCGGCCGCCAAGAAGGCCGCCCCCGCCAAGAA
GGCCGCTCCGGCCAAGAAGGCCACCCCGGCCAAGAGCGCGGCCAAGGCCCCGGCCAAGAAGGTCACCCAG
AAGAAGCTTGGTGCGGCCGCGGGCAACACGCCTGGCATCAATCTGATCAAGGAGGACATGCGTGTCAAGG
TGCATATGGAGGGCAACGTGAACGGTCACGCCTTCGTGATCGAGGGGGAGGGTAAGGGTAAGCCTTACGA
AGGGACCCAGACCGCCAACCTCACCGTCAAGGAGGGCGCCCCTCTCCCATTCTCGTACGATATCCTCACT
ACCGCGGTGCATTACGGGAACCGCGTGTTCACCAAGTACCCCGAGGATATCCCTGACTACTTCAAGCAGA
GCTTCCCGGAGGGATACTCCTGGGAGCGGACGATGACCTTCGAAGACAAGGGTATCTGTACGATCCGCAG
CGACATCTCGCTGGAAGGGGACTGTTTCTTCCAGAACGTCCGTTTCAAGGGGACCAACTTTCCGCCGAAC
GGCCCGGTCATGCAGAAGAAGACCCTCAAGTGGGAGCCGAGCACGGAGAAGCTGCACGTTCGGGACGGCC
TCCTGGTCGGCAACATCAACATGGCGCTGCTGCTGGAAGGCGGCGGCCACTACCTATGCGACTTCAAGAC
CACGTACAAAGCGAAGAAGGTCGTCCAGCTGCCCGACGCGCACTTCGTGGACCACCGCATCGAAATCCTG
GGGAACGATTCGGACTACAACAAGGTCAAGTTGTACGAGCACGCTGTGGCACGCTATAGCCCGCTCCCGT
CGCAGGTCTGGTTCGAAGGCGGCGGCGGGGAGAACCTGTATTTCCAGGACTACAAGGACGACGACGACAA
GTGATTTAAATAACCCCTTGGGGCCTCTAAACGGGTCTTGAGGGGTTTTTTGTTAACTAGCGTACGATCG
AATTCCTGCAGCTCACGGTAACTGATGCCGTATTTGCAGTACCAGCGTACGGCCCACAGAATGATGTCAC
GCTGAAAATGCCGGCCTTTGAATGGGTTCATGTGCAGCTCCATCAGCAAAAGGGGATGATAAGTTTATCA
CCACCGACTATTTGCAACAGTGCCGTTGATCGTGCTATGATCGACTGATGTCATCAGCGGTGGAGTGCAA
TGTCGTGCAATACGAATGGCGAAAAGCCGAGCTCATCGGTCAGCTTCTCAACCTTGGGGTTACCCCCGGC
GGTGTGCTGCTGGTCCACAGCTCCTTCCGTAGCGTCCGGCCCCTCGAAGATGGGCCACTTGGACTGATCG
AGGCCCTGCGTGCTACGCTGGGTCCGGGAGGGACGCTCGTCATGCCCTCGTGGTCAGGTCTGGACGACGA
GCCGTTCGATCCTGCCACGTCGCCCGTTACACCGGACCTTGGAGTTGTCTCTGACACATTCTGGCGCCTG
CCAAATGTAAAGCGCAGCGCCCATCCATTTGCCTTTGCGGCAGCGGGGCCACAGGCAGAGCAGATCATCT
CTGATCCATTGCCCCTGCCACCTTACTCGCCTGCAAGCCCGGTCGCCCGTGTCCATGAACTCGATGGGCA
GGTACTTCTCCTCGGCGTGGGACACGATGCCAACACGACGCTGCATCTTGCCGAGTTGATGGCAAAGGTT
CCCTATGGGGTGCCGAGACACTGCACCATTCTTCAGGATGGCAAGTTGGTACGCGTCGATTATCTCGAGA
ATGACCACTGCTGTGAGCGCTTTGCCTTGGCGGACAGGTGGCTCAAGGAGAAGAGCCTTCAGAAGGAAGG
TCCAGTCGGTCATGCCTTTGCTCGGTTGATCCGCTCCCGCGACATTGTGGCGACAGCCCTGGGTCAACTG
GGCCGAGATCCGTTGATCTTCCTGCATCCGCCAGAGGCGGGATGCGAAGAATGCGATGCCGCTCGCCAGT
CGATTGGCTGAGCTCATGAGCGGAGAACGAGATGACGTTGGAGGGGCAAGGTCGCGCTGATTGCTGGGGC
AACACGGGGGATCCACTAGTTCCATGAGCGTCAGACCCCGTAGAAAAGATCAAAGGATCTTCTTGAGATC
CTTTTTTTCTGCGCGTAATCTGCTGCTTGCAAACAAAAAAACCACCGCTACCAGCGGTGGTTTGTTTGCC
GGATCAAGAGCTACCAACTCTTTTTCCGAAGGTAACTGGCTTCAGCAGAGCGCAGATACCAAATACTGTC
CTTCTAGTGTAGCCGTAGTTAGGCCACCACTTCAAGAACTCTGTAGCACCGCCTACATACCTCGCTCTGC
TAATCCTGTTACCAGTGGCTGCTGCCAGTGGCGATAAGTCGTGTCTTACCGGGTTGGACTCAAGACGATA
GTTACCGGATAAGGCGCAGCGGTCGGGCTGAACGGGGGGTTCGTGCACACAGCCCAGCTTGGAGCGAACG
ACCTACACCGAACTGAGATACCTACAGCGTGAGCTATGAGAAAGCGCCACGCTTCCCGAGGGGAGAAAGG
CGGACAGGTATCCGGTAAGCGGCAGGGTCGGAACAGGAGAGCGCACGAGGGAGCTTCCAGGGGGAAACGC
CTGGTATCTTTATAGTCCTGTCGGGTTTCGCCACCTCTGACTTGAGCGTCGATTTTTGTGATGCTCGTCA
GGGGGGCGGAGCCTATGGAAAAACGCCAGCAACGCGGCCTTTTTACGGTTCCTGGCCTTTTGCTGGCCTT
TTGCTCACATGTTCTTTCCTGCGTTATCCCCTGATTCTGTGGATAACCGTATTACCGCCTTTGAGTGAGC
TGATACCGCTCGCCGCAGCCGAACGACCGAGCGCAACGCGTGCGGCCGCGGTACCCGGGGATCCTCTAGA
GTCGACCACCAAGGGCACCATCTCTGCTTGGGCCACCCCGTTGGCCGCAGCCAGCTCGCTGAGAGCCGTG
AACGACAGGGCGAACGCCAGCCCGCCGACGGCGAGGGTTCCGACCGCTGCAACTCCCGGTGCAACCTTGT
CCCGGTCTATTCTCTTCACTGCACCAGCTCCAATCTGGTGTGAATGCCCCTCGTCTGTTCGCGCAGGCGG
GGGGCTCTATTCGTTTGTCAGCATCGAAAGTAGCCAGATCAGGGATGCGTTGCAACCGCGTATGCCCAGG
TCAGAAGAGTCGCACAAGAGTTGCAGACCCCTGGAAAGAAAAATGGCCAGAGGGCGAAAACACCCTCTGA
CCAGCGGAGCGGGCGACGGGAATCGAACCCGCGTAGCTAGTTTGGAAGAATGGGTGTCTGCCGACCACAT
ATGGGCCGGTCAAGATAGGTTTTTACCCCCTCTCGGCTGCATCCTCTAAGTGGAAAGAAATTGCAGGTCG
TAGAAGCGCGTTGAAGCCTGAGAGTTGCACAGGAGTTGCAACCCGGTAGCCTTGTTCACGACGAGAGGAG
ACCTAGTTGGCACGTCGCGGATGGGGATCGCTGAAGACTCAGCGCAGCGGGAGGATCCAAGCCTCATACG
TCAACCCGCAGGACGGTGTGAGGTACTACGCGCTGCAGACCTACGACAACAAGATGGACGCCGAAGCCTG
GCTCGCGGGCGAGAAGCGGCTCATCGAGATGGAGACCTGGACCCCTCCACAGGACCGGGCGAAGAAGGCA
GCCGCCAGCGCCATCACGCTGGAGGAGTACACCCGGAAGTGGCTCGTGGAGCGCGACCTCGCAGACGGCA
CCAGGGATCTGTACAGCGGGCACGCGGAGCGCCGCATCTACCCGGTGCTAGGTGAAGTGGCGGTCACAGA
GATGACGCCAGCTCTGGTGCGTGCGTGGTGGGCCGGGATGGGTAGGAAGCACCCGACTGCCCGCCGGCAT
GCCTACAACGTCCTCCGGGCGGTGATGAACACAGCGGTCGAGGACAAGCTGATCGCAGAGAACCCGTGCC
GGATCGAGCAGAAGGCAGCCGATGAGCGCGACGTAGAGGCGCTGACGCCTGAGGAGCTGGACATCGTCGC
CGCTGAGATCTTCGAGCACTACCGGATCGCGGCATACATCCTGGCGTGGACGAGCCTCCGGTTCGGAGAG
CTGATCGAGCTTCGCCGCAAGGACATCGTGGACGACGGCATGACGATGAAGCTCCGGGTGCGCCGTGGCG
CTTCCCGCGTGGGGAACAAGATCGTCGTTGGCAACGCCAAGACCGTCCGGTCGAAGCGTCCTGTGACGGT
TCCGCCTCACGTCGCGGAGATGATCCGAGCGCACATGAAGGACCGTACGAAGATGAACAAGGGCCCCGAG
GCATTCCTGGTGACCACGACGCAGGGCAACCGGCTGTCGAAGTCCGCGTTCACCAAGTCGCTGAAGCGTG
GCTACGCCAAGATCGGTCGGCCGGAACTCCGCATCCACGACCTCCGCGCTGTCGGCGCTACGTTCGCCGC
TCAGGCAGGTGCGACGACCAAGGAGCTGATGGCCCGTCTCGGTCACACGACTCCTAGGATGGCGATGAAG
TACCAGATGGCGTCTGAGGCCCGCGACGAGGCTATCGCTGAGGCGATGTCCAAGCTGGCCAAGACCTCCT
GAAACGCAAAAAGCCCCCCTCCCAAGGACACTGAGTCCTAAAGAGGGGGGTTTCTTGTCAGTACGCGAAG
AACCACGCCTGGCCGCGAGCGCCAGCACCGCCGCTCTGTGCGGAGA
Features (pLannotate 1.2.2; 14 found; start..end, strand, type, name):
    105..209     +  CDS            Y4104_STRCO (fragment): Protein inferred from homology: Swiss-Prot protein existence level 3. From Streptomyces coelicolor (strain ATCC BAA-471 / A3(2) / M145).
    267..286     +  promoter       tight TRE promoter (fragment): Tet-responsive promoter PTight, consisting of seven tet operator sequences followed by the minimal CMV promoter
    293..310     +  promoter       tight TRE promoter (fragment): Tet-responsive promoter PTight, consisting of seven tet operator sequences followed by the minimal CMV promoter
    324..342     +  promoter       T7 promoter: promoter for bacteriophage T7 RNA polymerase
    358..891     +  CDS            hbhA (fragment): HBHA_MYCLE - Protein predicted: Swiss-Prot protein existence level 4. Might mediate adherence to host cells by binding sulfated glycoconjugates. From Mycobacterium leprae (strain TN).
   1075..1761    +  CDS            Dendra2: Dendra2 is a photoconvertible green fluorescent protein published in 2006, derived from Dendronephthya sp.. It has high acid sensitivity.
   1801..1821    +  CDS            FLAG (fragment): FLAG® epitope tag, followed by an enterokinase cleavage site
   1830..1872    +  terminator     T7 terminator (fragment): transcription terminator for bacteriophage T7 RNA polymerase
   2078..2878    +  CDS            ApmR: aminoglycoside 3-N-acetyltransferase type IV ; aac(3)IV; confers resistance to apramycin (Paget and Davies, 1996)
   2945..2962    -  misc_feature   MCS (fragment): pBluescript multiple cloning site
   3003..3591    +  rep_origin     ori: high-copy-number ColE1/pMB1/pBR322/pUC origin of replication
   3759..3787    +  misc_feature   MCS (fragment): pUC18/19 multiple cloning site
   4347..5459    +  CDS            33: VINT_BPML5 - Also known as int. Protein inferred from homology: Swiss-Prot protein existence level 3. Integrase is necessary for integration of the phage into the host genome by site-specific recombination. From Mycobacterium phage L5 (Mycobacteriophage L5).
   5521..49      -  CDS            32 (fragment) (across the origin): VG32_BPML5 - Protein predicted: Swiss-Prot protein existence level 4. From Mycobacterium phage L5 (Mycobacteriophage L5).
