[The description below was written by a language model from this plasmid's Addgene catalogue record and pLannotate feature annotations shown in this document.]
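Description:
pMSR:MSMEG_0919:Dendra is a 5,576 bp integrating mycobacterial expression vector built on the pMSR:Dendra backbone. It carries the Mycobacterium smegmatis open reading frame MSMEG_0919 as a C-terminal fluorescent fusion. In E. coli it replicates from a high-copy ColE1/pUC-type origin and is selected with apramycin through the aac(3)IV acetyltransferase gene, which also serves as the marker in mycobacteria. The plasmid has no annotated mycobacterial replication origin. Instead it encodes the mycobacteriophage L5 integrase, along with a fragment of the neighbouring L5 gene 32. This integrase catalyses site-specific recombination into the chromosomal L5 attachment site, giving stable single-copy insertion.

The insert was placed by ligation-independent cloning downstream of the pmycTetO promoter, a mycobacterial promoter bearing tet operators. The annotation software picks these operators up as two short "TRE" fragments, so they should not be read as a mammalian Tet-responsive promoter. A T7 promoter lies between the operators and the coding sequence, and a partial T7 terminator follows the cassette. This matches the record's note that the same plasmid can drive T7-based expression in E. coli. The automated annotation matches the MSMEG_0919 coding region to the heparin-binding hemagglutinin HbhA of M. leprae by homology, suggesting a related protein, though the catalogue entry does not state a function. The gene is joined through a Gly-Ala linker to Dendra2, a green-to-red photoconvertible fluorescent protein, followed by a single FLAG epitope.

The construct belongs to a systematic mycobacterial resource collection. It is suited to examining the localisation and expression of the tagged protein in M. smegmatis by fluorescence microscopy, while the FLAG tag provides an epitope for antibody-based detection or purification.
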