Addgene plasmid #174936: pMSR:MSMEG_0919:Dendra
Purpose: C-term fluorescent fusion
Depositing lab: Keith Derbyshire & Joseph Wade. Depositing organization: Wadsworth Center, New York State Department of Health. Publication: A Mycobacterial Systems Resource for the Research Community. Judd JA, Canestrari J, Clark R, Joseph A, Lapierre P, Lasek-Nesselquist E, Mir M, Palumbo M, Smith C, Stone M, Upadhyay A, Wirth SE, Dedrick RM, Meier CG, Russell DA, Dills A, Dove E, Kester J, Wolf ID, Zhu J, Rubin ER, Fortune S, Hatfull GF, Gray TA, Wade JT, Derbyshire KM. mBio. 2021 Mar 2;12(2). pii: mBio.02401-20. doi: 10.1128/mBio.02401-20. PubMed 33653882.
Backbone
  Vector backbone: pMSR:Dendra
  Vector type: Bacterial Expression ; Integrating Mycobacterial Expression Vector attL5. T7 expression in E. coli
Growth in bacteria
  Bacterial resistance: Apramycin, 25 μg/mL
  Growth temperature: 37°C
  Growth strain: DH5alpha
  Copy number: High Copy
Gene/Insert
  Gene/Insert name: MSMEG_0919
  Species: M. smegmatis
  Promoter: pmycTetO
  Tag / fusion protein: Gly-Ala Linker/Dendra2/1x Flag Tag (C terminal on insert)
  Cloning method: Ligation Independent Cloning
  Sequencing primers: 5′ TGATAGAGTTTGTCCTCCCTATCAG; 3′ TCCATATGCACCTTGACACG
Resource information
  A portion of this plasmid was derived from a plasmid made by: CP000480.1
Terms and licenses: Academic/Nonprofit Terms; Industry Terms: Not Available to Industry
Depositor comments: 5' cloning site: AseI (destroyed), 3' cloning site: HindIII (not destroyed)
How to cite: pMSR:MSMEG_0919:Dendra was a gift from Keith Derbyshire & Joseph Wade (Addgene plasmid # 174936 ; http://n2t.net/addgene:174936 ; RRID:Addgene_174936)
