>Addgene plasmid #174936 | pMSR:MSMEG_0919:Dendra | depositor partial sequence | sequence record 339330 | partial
ATGGCTGACAAGACCCAACCCACCGTGGAAGAACTCAAGGCTCCGCTGCTCGCCGCCGTCGGCGCCGCCG
ATCTGGCGCTGGCCACGGTCAACGAGATCATCGCGACCCTGCTCGAGCGTGCCGGTGAGGCCCGCAGCGA
CGCCGAGGCCCGCGTCGAGGAGAGCCGCGCGCGCCTGACCAAGCTGCAGGAGGAGCTGCCCAGCCAGTTC
GGTGAGCTGCGCGAGAAGCTGAACTCCGACGAACTGCGCAAGAAGCTGAACTCCGAAGAGCTGCGCAAGG
CCGCCGAGAGCTACGCCGACCAGGCCACCGCGACCTACAACAAGCTCGTCGAGCGTGGCGAGGCGGCGCT
GGAGCGCCTGCGCAACCAGCCTGCGCTCGAAGAGGCCGCGACCCGCGTCGAGACCTACACCGACCAGGCC
GTCGAGCTGACCCAGGAGGCCCTGGGCACCGTGGCGTCGCAGACCCGCGCCGTCGGCGAGCGTGCCGCCA
AGCTGGTGGGCGTCGAACTGCCGAAGCGTGCCGAGGCCGCCGCCGAGACCGCCTCGGAGGCCGCCGCCGA
GACCGCCGAGCCGGTCAAGAAGGCTGCCGCTCCGGCCGCCAAGAAGGCCGCCCCCGCCAAGAAGGCCGCT
CCGGCCAAGAAGGCCACCCCGGCCAAGAGCGCGGCCAAGGCCCCGGCCAAGAAGGTCACCCAGAAG
